>Addgene plasmid #103697 | LSB-hsa-miR-642a-5p | depositor full sequence | sequence record 196442 | Full Sequence
AATTGAGGGGATAACGCAGGAAAGAACATGTGAGCAAAAGGCCAGCAAAAGGCCAGGAACCGTAAAAAGG
CCGCGTTGCTGGCGTTTTTCCATAGGCTCCGCCCCCCTGACGAGCATCACAAAAATCGACGCTCAAGTCA
GAGGTGGCGAAACCCGACAGGACTATAAAGATACCAGGCGTTTCCCCCTGGAAGCTCCCTCGTGCGCTCT
CCTGTTCCGACCCTGCCGCTTACCGGATACCTGTCCGCCTTTCTCCCTTCGGGAAGCGTGGCGCTTTCTC
ATAGCTCACGCTGTAGGTATCTCAGTTCGGTGTAGGTCGTTCGCTCCAAGCTGGGCTGTGTGCACGAACC
CCCCGTTCAGCCCGACCGCTGCGCCTTATCCGGTAACTATCGTCTTGAGTCCAACCCGGTAAGACACGAC
TTATCGCCACTGGCAGCAGCCACTGGTAACAGGATTAGCAGAGCGAGGTATGTAGGCGGTGCTACAGAGT
TCTTGAAGTGGTGGCCTAACTACGGCTACACTAGAAGAACAGTATTTGGTATCTGCGCTCTGCTGAAGCC
AGTTACCTTCGGAAAAAGAGTTGGTAGCTCTTGATCCGGCAAACAAACCACCGCTGGTAGCGGTGGTTTT
TTTGTTTGCAAGCAGCAGATTACGCGCAGAAAAAAAGGATCTCAAGAAGATCCTTTGATCTTTTCTACGG
GGTCTGACGCTCAGTGGAACGAAAACTCACGTTAAGGGATTTTGGTCATGAGATTATCAAAAAGGATCTT
CACCTAGATCCTTTTAAATTAAAAATGAAGTTTTAAATCAATCTAAAGTATATATGAGTAAACTTGGTCT
GACAGTTACCAATGCTTAATCAGTGAGGCACCTATCTCAGCGATCTGTCTATTTCGTTCATCCATAGTTG
CCTGACTCCCCGTCGTGTAGATAACTACGATACGGGAGGGCTTACCATCTGGCCCCAGTGCTGCAATGAT
ACCGCGAGAACCACGCTCACCGGCTCCAGATTTATCAGCAATAAACCAGCCAGCCGGAAGGGCCGAGCGC
AGAAGTGGTCCTGCAACTTTATCCGCCTCCATCCAGTCTATTAATTGTTGCCGGGAAGCTAGAGTAAGTA
GTTCGCCAGTTAATAGTTTGCGCAACGTTGTTGCCATTGCTACAGGCATCGTGGTGTCACGCTCGTCGTT
TGGTATGGCTTCATTCAGCTCCGGTTCCCAACGATCAAGGCGAGTTACATGATCCCCCATGTTGTGCAAA
AAAGCGGTTAGCTCCTTCGGTCCTCCGATCGTTGTCAGAAGTAAGTTGGCCGCAGTGTTATCACTCATGG
TTATGGCAGCACTGCATAATTCTCTTACTGTCATGCCATCCGTAAGATGCTTTTCTGTGACTGGTGAGTA
CTCAACCAAGTCATTCTGAGAATAGTGTATGCGGCGACCGAGTTGCTCTTGCCCGGCGTCAATACGGGAT
AATACCGCGCCACATAGCAGAACTTTAAAAGTGCTCATCATTGGAAAACGTTCTTCGGGGCGAAAACTCT
CAAGGATCTTACCGCTGTTGAGATCCAGTTCGATGTAACCCACTCGTGCACCCAACTGATCTTCAGCATC
TTTTACTTTCACCAGCGTTTCTGGGTGAGCAAAAACAGGAAGGCAAAATGCCGCAAAAAAGGGAATAAGG
GCGACACGGAAATGTTGAATACTCATACTCTTCCTTTTTCAATATTATTGAAGCATTTATCAGGGTTATT
GTCTCATGAGCGGATACATATTTGAATGTAGCTCCGAATTTCTCGAGGGCTTGTCGACGACGGCGGTCTC
CGTCGTCAGGATCATGAATTCGACCCGCCTGCCACCATGACCGAGTACAAGCCCACGGTGCGCCTCGCCA
CCCGCGACGACGTCCCCCGGGCCGTACGCACCCTCGCCGCCGCGTTCGCCGACTACCCCGCCACGCGCCA
CACCGTCGACCCGGACCGCCACATCGAGCGGGTCACCGAGCTGCAAGAACTCTTCCTCACGCGCGTCGGG
CTCGACATCGGCAAGGTGTGGGTCGCGGACGACGGCGCCGCGGTGGCGGTCTGGACCACGCCGGAGAGCG
TCGAAGCGGGGGCGGTGTTCGCCGAGATCGGCCCGCGCATGGCCGAGTTGAGCGGTTCCCGGCTGGCCGC
GCAGCAACAGATGGAAGGCCTCCTGGCGCCGCACCGGCCCAAGGAGCCCGCGTGGTTCCTGGCCACCGTC
GGCGTCTCGCCCGACCACCAGGGCAAGGGTCTGGGCAGCGCCGTCGTGCTCCCCGGAGTGGAGGCGGCCG
AGCGCGCCGGGGTGCCCGCCTTCCTGGAGACATCCGCGCCCCGCAACCTCCCCTTCTACGAGCGGCTCGG
CTTCACCGTCACCGCCGACGTCGAGGTGCCCGAAGGACCGCGCACCTGGTGCATGACCCGCAAGCCCGGT
GCCTGATACGCGTGAATTCACTCCTCAGGTGCAGGCTGCCTATCAGAAGGTGGTGGCTGGTGTGGCCAAT
GCCCTGGCTCACAAATACCACTGAGATCTTTTTCCCTCTGCCAAAAATTATGGGGACATCATGAAGCCCC
TTGAGCATCTGACTTCTGGCTAATAAAGGAAATTTATTTTCATTGCAATAGTGTGTTGGAATTTTTTGTG
TCTCTCACTCGGAAGGACATATGGGAGGGCAAATCATTTAAAACATCAGAATGAGTATTTGGTTTAGAGT
TTGGCAACATATGCCCATATGCTGGCTGCCATGAACAAAGGTTGGCTATAAAGAGGTCATCAGTATATGA
AACAGCCCCCTGCTGTCCATTCCTTATTCCATAGAAAAGCCTTGACTTGAGGTTAGATTTTTTTTATATT
TTGTTTTGTGTTATTTTTTTCTTTAACATCCCTAAAATTTTCCTTACATGTTTTACTAGCCAGATTTTTC
CTCCTCTCCTGACTACTCCCAGTCATAGCTGTCCCTCTTCTCTTATGGAGATCCCTCGACCTGCAGCCCA
AGCTTGAATTCTCTAGAATTACCCTGTTATCCCTATGCTTGGTTTACCGAGCTCTTATTGGTTTTCAAAC
TTCATTGACTGTGCCCAACGCGCCTGGGAGCTCACGGGGACAGCCCCCCCCCAAAGCCCCCAGGGATGTA
ATTACGTCCCTCCCCCGCTAGGGGGCAGCAGCGAGCCGCCCGGGGCTCCGCTCCGGTCCGGCGCTCCCCC
CGCATCCCCGAGCCGGCAGCGTGCGGGGACAGCCCGGGCACGGGGAAGGTGGCACGGGATCGCTTTCCTC
TGAACGCTTCTCGCTGCTCTTTGAGCCTGCAGACACCTGGGGGGATACGGGGAAAAAGCTAGGCTGAAAG
ACCGGTTCTTAGAATGACACGCGCCTGGGAGCTCACGGGGACAGCCCCCCCCCAAAGCCCCCAGGGATGT
AATTACGTCCCTCCCCCGCTAGGGGGCAGCAGCGAGCCGCCCGGGGCTCCGCTCCGGTCCGGCGCTCCCC
CCGCATCCCCGAGCCGGCAGCGTGCGGGGACAGCCCGGGCACGGGGAAGGTGGCACGGGATCGCTTTCCT
CTGAACGCTTCTCGCTGCTCTTTGAGCCTGCAGACACCTGGGGGGATACGGGGAAAAAGCTAACTTCTGA
GACGACAACTTTGTATAGAAAAGTTGGCTCCGAATTCGCCCTTGACAGCAGAGATCCAGTTTGGTTAATT
AATTGGCTCCGGTGCCCGTCAGTGGGCAGAGCGCACATCGCCCACAGTCCCCGAGAAGTTGTGGGGAGGG
GTCGGCAATTGAACCGGTGCCTAGAGAAGGTGGCGCGGGGTAAACTGGGAAAGTGATGTCGTGTACTGGC
TCCGCCTTTTTCCCGAGGGTGGGGGAGAACCGTATATAAGTGCAGTAGTCGCCGTGAACGTTCTTTTTCG
CAACGGGTTTGCCGCCAGAACACAGGTAAGTGCCGTGTGTGGTTCCCGCGGGCCTGGCCTCTTTACGGGT
TATGGCCCTTGCGTGCCTTGAATTACTTCCACCTGGCTGCAGTACGTGATTCTTGATCCCGAGCTTCGGG
TTGGAAGTGGGTGGGAGAGTTCGAGGCCTTGCGCTTAAGGAGCCCCTTCGCCTCGTGCTTGAGTTGAGGC
CTGGCCTGGGCGCTGGGGCCGCCGCGTGCGAATCTGGTGGCACCTTCGCGCCTGTCTCGCTGCTTTCGAT
AAGTCTCTAGCCATTTAAAATTTTTGATGACCTGCTGCGACGCTTTTTTTCTGGCAAGATAGTCTTGTAA
ATGCGGGCCAAGATCTGCACACTGGTATTTCGGTTTTTGGGGCCGCGGGCGGCGACGGGGCCCGTGCGTC
CCAGCGCACATGTTCGGCGAGGCGGGGCCTGCGAGCGCGGCCACCGAGAATCGGACGGGGGTAGTCTCAA
GCTGGCCGGCCTGCTCTGGTGCCTGGCCTCGCGCCGCCGTGTATCGCCCCGCCCTGGGCGGCAAGGCTGG
CCCGGTCGGCACCAGTTGCGTGAGCGGAAAGATGGCCGCTTCCCGGCCCTGCTGCAGGGAGCTCAAAATG
GAGGACGCGGCGCTCGGGAGAGCGGGCGGGTGAGTCACCCACACAAAGGAAAAGGGCCTTTCCGTCCTCA
GCCGTCGCTTCATGTGACTCCACGGAGTACCGGGCGCCGTCCAGGCACCTCGATTAGTTCTCGAGCTTTT
GGAGTACGTCGTCTTTAGGTTGGGGGGAGGGGTTTTATGCGATGGAGTTTCCCCACACTGAGTGGGTGGA
GACTGAAGTTAGGCCAGCTTGGCACTTGATGTAATTCTCCTTGGAATTTGCCCTTTTTGAGTTTGGATCT
TGGTTCATTCTCAAGCCTCAGACAGTGGTTCAAAGTTTTTTTCTTCCATTTCAGGTGTCGTGAGAAGGGC
GAATTCGACCCAAGTTTGTACAAAAAAGCAGGCTGGATCCAGGTGCCACCATGGTGAGCGAGCTGATTAA
GGAGAACATGCACATGAAGCTGTACATGGAGGGCACCGTGAACAACCACCACTTCAAGTGCACATCCGAG
GGCGAAGGCAAGCCCTACGAGGGCACCCAGACCATGAGAATCAAGGCGGTCGAGGGCGGCCCTCTCCCCT
TCGCCTTCGACATCCTGGCTACCAGCTTCATGTACGGCAGCAAAACCTTCATCAACCACACCCAGGGCAT
CCCCGACTTCTTTAAGCAGTCCTTCCCCGAGGGCTTCACATGGGAGAGAGTCACCACATACGAAGATGGG
GGCGTGCTGACCGCTACCCAGGACACCAGCCTCCAGGACGGCTGCCTCATCTACAACGTCAAGATCAGAG
GGGTGAACTTCCCATCCAACGGCCCTGTGATGCAGAAGAAAACACTCGGCTGGGAGGCCTCCACCGAGAC
ACTGTACCCCGCTGACGGCGGCCTGGAAGGCAGAGCCGACATGGCCCTGAAGCTCGTGGGCGGGGGCCAC
CTGATCTGCAACCTTAAGACCACATACAGATCCAAGAAACCCGCTAAGAACCTCAAGATGCCCGGCGTCT
ACTATGTGGACAGGAGACTGGAAAGAATCAAGGAGGCCGACAAAGAGACATACGTCGAGCAGCACGAGGT
GGCTGTGGCCAGATACTGCGACCTCCCTAGCAAACTGGGGCACAAACTTAATTGAGAATTCTACCACCCA
GCTTTCTTGTACAAAGTGGTACGTCTCAAGACCAGAGGTCTCTGCTTCAAACATTCAAGACACATTTGGA
GAGGGACCAAGACACATTTGGAGAGGGACCAAGACACATTTGGAGAGGGACCAAGACACATTTGGAGAGG
GACCAACCAGAAGAGACCTGTGCTTCACTCCTCAGGTGCAGGCTGCCTATCAGAAGGTGGTGGCTGGTGT
GGCCAATGCCCTGGCTCACAAATACCACTGAGATCTTTTTCCCTCTGCCAAAAATTATGGGGACATCATG
AAGCCCCTTGAGCATCTGACTTCTGGCTAATAAAGGAAATTTATTTTCATTGCAATAGTGTGTTGGAATT
TTTTGTGTCTCTCACTCGGAAGGACATATGGGAGGGCAAATCATTTAAAACATCAGAATGAGTATTTGGT
TTAGAGTTTGGCAACATATGCCCATATGCTGGCTGCCATGAACAAAGGTTGGCTATAAAGAGGTCATCAG
TATATGAAACAGCCCCCTGCTGTCCATTCCTTATTCCATAGAAAAGCCTTGACTTGAGGTTAGATTTTTT
TTATATTTTGTTTTGTGTTATTTTTTTCTTTAACATCCCTAAAATTTTCCTTACATGTTTTACTAGCCAG
ATTTTTCCTCCTCTCCTGACTACTCCCAGTCATAGCTGTCCCTCTTCTCTTATGGAGATCCCGAGCGGTG
CGTTTTTATGCTTGTAGTATTGTATAATGTTTTTAAGATCCAAGCTTCTGACCTCTTCTCTTCCTCCCAC
AGGGCCTCGAGACAATTGCATCGATGGTACCAGTGAAAGTCTGCAATGAATTCGAGTTGGCGCGCCTGTC
ATTCTAAATCTCTCTTTCAGCCTAAAGCTTTTTCCCCGTATCCCCCCAGGTGTCTGCAGGCTCAAAGAGC
AGCGAGAAGCGTTCAGAGGAAAGCGATCCCGTGCCACCTTCCCCGTGCCCGGGCTGTCCCCGCACGCTGC
CGGCTCGGGGATGCGGGGGGAGCGCCGGACCGGAGCGGAGCCCCGGGCGGCTCGCTGCTGCCCCCTAGCG
GGGGAGGGACGTAATTACATCCCTGGGGGCTTTGGGAGGGGGCTGTCCCCGTGAGCTCCCAGGCGCGCCT
GTCATTCTAAATCTCTCTTTCAGCCTAAAGCTTTTTCCCCGTATCCCCCCAGGTGTCTGCAGGCTCAAAG
AGCAGCGAGAAGCGTTCAGAGGAAAGCGATCCCGTGCCACCTTCCCCGTGCCCGGGCTGTCCCCGCACGC
TGCCGGCTCGGGGATGCGGGGGGAGCGCCGGACCGGAGCGGAGCCCCGGGCGGCTCGCTGCTGCCCCCTA
GCGGGGGAGGGACGTAATTACATCCCTGGGGGCTTTGGGGGGGGGCTGTCCCCGTGAGCTCCCAGGCGCG
CCAACTCGGTACCGTATCGATGTCGACGTTAACGCTAGTGATATCAACTTTGTATAGAAAAGTTGGCTCC
GAATTCGCCCTTGACAGCAGAGATCCAGTTTGGTTAATTAATTGGCTCCGGTGCCCGTCAGTGGGCAGAG
CGCACATCGCCCACAGTCCCCGAGAAGTTGTGGGGAGGGGTCGGCAATTGAACCGGTGCCTAGAGAAGGT
GGCGCGGGGTAAACTGGGAAAGTGATGTCGTGTACTGGCTCCGCCTTTTTCCCGAGGGTGGGGGAGAACC
GTATATAAGTGCAGTAGTCGCCGTGAACGTTCTTTTTCGCAACGGGTTTGCCGCCAGAACACAGGTAAGT
GCCGTGTGTGGTTCCCGCGGGCCTGGCCTCTTTACGGGTTATGGCCCTTGCGTGCCTTGAATTACTTCCA
CCTGGCTGCAGTACGTGATTCTTGATCCCGAGCTTCGGGTTGGAAGTGGGTGGGAGAGTTCGAGGCCTTG
CGCTTAAGGAGCCCCTTCGCCTCGTGCTTGAGTTGAGGCCTGGCCTGGGCGCTGGGGCCGCCGCGTGCGA
ATCTGGTGGCACCTTCGCGCCTGTCTCGCTGCTTTCGATAAGTCTCTAGCCATTTAAAATTTTTGATGAC
CTGCTGCGACGCTTTTTTTCTGGCAAGATAGTCTTGTAAATGCGGGCCAAGATCTGCACACTGGTATTTC
GGTTTTTGGGGCCGCGGGCGGCGACGGGGCCCGTGCGTCCCAGCGCACATGTTCGGCGAGGCGGGGCCTG
CGAGCGCGGCCACCGAGAATCGGACGGGGGTAGTCTCAAGCTGGCCGGCCTGCTCTGGTGCCTGGCCTCG
CGCCGCCGTGTATCGCCCCGCCCTGGGCGGCAAGGCTGGCCCGGTCGGCACCAGTTGCGTGAGCGGAAAG
ATGGCCGCTTCCCGGCCCTGCTGCAGGGAGCTCAAAATGGAGGACGCGGCGCTCGGGAGAGCGGGCGGGT
GAGTCACCCACACAAAGGAAAAGGGCCTTTCCGTCCTCAGCCGTCGCTTCATGTGACTCCACGGAGTACC
GGGCGCCGTCCAGGCACCTCGATTAGTTCTCGAGCTTTTGGAGTACGTCGTCTTTAGGTTGGGGGGAGGG
GTTTTATGCGATGGAGTTTCCCCACACTGAGTGGGTGGAGACTGAAGTTAGGCCAGCTTGGCACTTGATG
TAATTCTCCTTGGAATTTGCCCTTTTTGAGTTTGGATCTTGGTTCATTCTCAAGCCTCAGACAGTGGTTC
AAAGTTTTTTTCTTCCATTTCAGGTGTCGTGAGAAGGGCGAATTCGACCCAAGTTTGTACAAAAAAGCAG
GCTCGCCACCATGGTGAGCAAGGGCGAGGAGCTGTTCACCGGGGTGGTGCCCATCCTGGTCGAGCTGGAC
GGCGACGTAAACGGCCACAAGTTCAGCGTGAGGGGCGAGGGCGAGGGCGATGCCACCAACGGCAAGCTGA
CCCTGAAGTTCATCTGCACCACCGGCAAGCTGCCCGTGCCCTGGCCCACCCTCGTGACCACCCTGAGCCA
CGGCGTGCAGTGCTTCGCCCGCTACCCCGACCACATGAAGCAGCACGACTTCTTCAAGTCCGCCATGCCC
GAAGGCTACGTCCAGGAGCGCACCATCTTCTTCAAGGACGACGGCACCTACAAGACCCGCGCCGAGGTGA
AGTTCGAGGGCGACACCCTAGTGAACCGCATCGAGCTGAAGGGCGTCGACTTCAAGGAGGACGGCAACAT
CCTGGGGCACAAGCTGGAGTACAACTTCAACAGCCACAACATCTATATCATGGCCGTCAAGCAGAAGAAC
GGCATCAAGGTGAACTTCAAGATCCGCCACAACGTGGAGGACGGCAGCGTGCAGCTCGCCGACCACTACC
AGCAGAACACCCCCATCGGCGACGGCCCCGTGCTGCTGCCCGACAGCCACTACCTGAGCACCCAGTCCGT
GCTGAGCAAAGACCCCAACGAGAAGCGCGATCACATGGTCCTGCTGGAGTTCCGCACCGCCGCCGGGATC
ACTCTCGGCATGGACGAGCTGTACAAGTAATACCACCCAGCTTTCTTGTACAAAGTGGTACGCGTGAATT
CACTCCTCAGGTGCAGGCTGCCTATCAGAAGGTGGTGGCTGGTGTGGCCAATGCCCTGGCTCACAAATAC
CACTGAGATCTTTTTCCCTCTGCCAAAAATTATGGGGACATCATGAAGCCCCTTGAGCATCTGACTTCTG
GCTAATAAAGGAAATTTATTTTCATTGCAATAGTGTGTTGGAATTTTTTGTGTCTCTCACTCGGAAGGAC
ATATGGGAGGGCAAATCATTTAAAACATCAGAATGAGTATTTGGTTTAGAGTTTGGCAACATATGCCCAT
ATGCTGGCTGCCATGAACAAAGGTTGGCTATAAAGAGGTCATCAGTATATGAAACAGCCCCCTGCTGTCC
ATTCCTTATTCCATAGAAAAGCCTTGACTTGAGGTTAGATTTTTTTTATATTTTGTTTTGTGTTATTTTT
TTCTTTAACATCCCTAAAATTTTCCTTACATGTTTTACTAGCCAGATTTTTCCTCCTCTCCTGACTACTC
CCAGTCATAGCTGTCCCTCTTCTCTTATGGAGATCCCTCGACCTGCAGCCCAAGCTTGGCGTAATCATGG
TCATAGCTGTTTCCTGTGTGAAATTGTTATCCGCTCACAATTCCACACAACATACGAGCCGGAAGCATAA
AGTGTAAAGCCTGGGGTGCCTAATGAGTGAGCTAACTCACATTAATTGCGTTGCGCTCACTGCCCGCTTT
CCAGTCGGGAAACCTGTCGTGCCAGCGGATCGACAGTACTAAGCTTGGTCTAATACCCAATCTCTCGTCT
TATCCAGATGTTTTATACGCCTCTGGCCCGTGTCTCAAAATCTCTGATGTTACATTGCACAAGATAAAAT
AATATCATCATGAACAATAAAACTGTCTGCTTACATAAACAGTAATACAAGGGGTGTTATGAGCCATATT
CAACGGGAAACGTCGAGGCCGCGATTAAATTCCAACATGGATGCTGATTTATATGGGTATAAATGGGCTC
GCGATAATGTCGGGCAATCAGGTGCGACAATCTATCGCTTGTATGGGAAGCCCGATGCGCCAGAGTTGTT
TCTGAAACATGGCAAAGGTAGCGTTGCCAATGATGTTACAGATGAGATGGTCAGACTAAACTGGCTGACG
GAATTTATGCCTCTTCCGACCATCAAGCATTTTATCCGTACTCCTGATGATGCATGGTTACTCACCACTG
CGATCCCCGGAAAAACAGCATTCCAGGTATTAGAAGAATATCCTGATTCAGGTGAAAATATTGTTGATGC
GCTGGCAGTGTTCCTGCGCCGGTTGCATTCGATTCCTGTTTGTAATTGTCCTTTTAACAGCGATCGCGTA
TTTCGTCTCGCTCAGGCGCAATCACGAATGAATAACGGTTTGGTTGATGCGAGTGATTTTGATGACGAGC
GTAATGGCTGGCCTGTTGAACAAGTCTGGAAAGAAATGCATAAACTTTTGCCATTCTCACCGGATTCAGT
CGTCACTCATGGTGATTTCTCACTTGATAACCTTATTTTTGACGAGGGGAAATTAATAGGTTGTATTGAT
GTTGGACGAGTCGGAATCGCAGACCGATACCAGGATCTTGCCATCCTATGGAACTGCCTCGGTGAGTTTT
CTCCTTCATTACAGAAACGGCTTTTTCAAAAATATGGTATTGATAATCCTGATATGAATAAATTGCAGTT
TCATTTGATGCTCGATGAGTTTTTCTAATCAGAATTGGTTAATTGGTTGTAACACTGGCAGAGCATTACG
CTGACTTGACGGGACGGCGCAAGCTCATGACCAAAATCCCTTAACGTGAGTTACGCGTCGTTCCACTGAG
CGTCAGAGGTATCACTAGTATTACAGAGGTAAGTTATAACAGTCGCCTAACCC
Features (pLannotate 1.2.2; 28 found; start..end, strand, type, name):
     87..675     -  rep_origin     ori: high-copy-number ColE1/pMB1/pBR322/pUC origin of replication
    846..1706    -  CDS            AmpR: β-lactamase; bla; confers resistance to ampicillin, carbenicillin, and related antibiotics
   1707..1778    -  promoter       AmpR promoter: bla
   1857..2456    +  CDS            PuroR: puromycin N-acetyltransferase; pac from Streptomyces alboniger; confers resistance to puromycin
   2461..2541    +  CDS            HBB (fragment): HBB_PONPY - Experimental evidence at transcript level: Swiss-Prot protein existence level 2. Involved in oxygen transport from the lung to the various peripheral tissues. From Pongo pygmaeus (Bornean orangutan).
   2612..2667    +  polyA_signal   β-globin poly(A) signal: rabbit β-globin polyadenylation signal (Gil and Proudfoot, 1987)
   3646..3666    +  protein_bind   attB4: mutant version of attB; core recombination site for the Gateway® BP reaction BP Clonase™
   3734..3945    +  promoter       EF-1α core promoter: core promoter for human elongation factor EF-1α
   3946..4884    +  intron         EF-1α intron A: intron upstream of the start codon of human EF-1α
   4911..4931    +  protein_bind   attB1: mutant version of attB; core recombination site for the Gateway® BP reaction BP Clonase™
   4951..5646    +  CDS            mKate2: mKate2 is a basic (constitutively fluorescent) red fluorescent protein published in 2009, derived from Entacmaea quadricolor. It is reported to be a rapidly-maturing monomer with moderate acid sensitivity.
   5666..5690    -  protein_bind   attB2: mutant version of attB; recombination site for the Gateway® BP reaction BP Clonase™
   5834..5908    +  CDS            HBB (fragment): HBB_PONPY - Experimental evidence at transcript level: Swiss-Prot protein existence level 2. Involved in oxygen transport from the lung to the various peripheral tissues. From Pongo pygmaeus (Bornean orangutan).
   5979..6034    +  polyA_signal   β-globin poly(A) signal: rabbit β-globin polyadenylation signal (Gil and Proudfoot, 1987)
   6418..6443    +  misc_feature   SA: splice acceptor site
   7115..7135    +  protein_bind   attB4: mutant version of attB; core recombination site for the Gateway® BP reaction BP Clonase™
   7203..7414    +  promoter       EF-1α core promoter: core promoter for human elongation factor EF-1α
   7415..8353    +  intron         EF-1α intron A: intron upstream of the start codon of human EF-1α
   8380..8400    +  protein_bind   attB1: mutant version of attB; core recombination site for the Gateway® BP reaction BP Clonase™
   8411..9127    +  CDS            EBFP2: EBFP2 is a basic (constitutively fluorescent) blue fluorescent protein published in 2007, derived from Aequorea victoria. It is reported to be a rapidly-maturing monomer with moderate acid sensitivity.
   9135..9159    -  protein_bind   attB2: mutant version of attB; recombination site for the Gateway® BP reaction BP Clonase™
   9163..9243    +  CDS            HBB (fragment): HBB_PONPY - Experimental evidence at transcript level: Swiss-Prot protein existence level 2. Involved in oxygen transport from the lung to the various peripheral tissues. From Pongo pygmaeus (Bornean orangutan).
   9314..9369    +  polyA_signal   β-globin poly(A) signal: rabbit β-globin polyadenylation signal (Gil and Proudfoot, 1987)
   9752..9774    -  protein_bind   lac operator (fragment): The lac repressor binds to the lac operator to inhibit transcription in E. coli. This inhibition can be relieved by adding lactose or isopropyl-β-D-thiogalactopyranoside (IPTG). lac repressor encoded by lacI
   9778..9808    -  promoter       lac promoter: promoter for the E. coli lac operon
   9823..9844    -  protein_bind   CAP binding site: CAP binding activates transcription in the presence of cAMP. E. coli catabolite activator protein
   9857..9896    -  CDS            lacI (fragment): lac repressor; lacI; The lac repressor binds to the lac operator to inhibit transcription in E. coli. This inhibition can be relieved by adding lactose or isopropyl-β-D-thiogalactopyranoside (IPTG).
  10069..10878   +  CDS            KanR: aminoglycoside phosphotransferase; aph(3')-Ia; confers resistance to kanamycin in bacteria or G418 (Geneticin®) in eukaryotes
