[The description below was written by a language model from this plasmid's Addgene catalogue record and pLannotate feature annotations shown in this document.]
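Description:
LSB-hsa-miR-642a-5p is a mammalian expression and synthetic-biology plasmid of about 11 kb, built on the Low Sensor Backbone (LSB) and designed to report the activity of the human microRNA miR-642a-5p by fluorescence. It replicates in E. coli from a high-copy ColE1/pUC-type origin. It carries both a β-lactamase gene and an aph(3')-Ia kanamycin resistance gene, matching the dual ampicillin and kanamycin selection listed in the record. A remnant lac promoter/operator region is also annotated near the kanamycin marker.

The payload consists of two parallel transcription units in the same orientation. Each is driven by the human EF-1α core promoter with its intron A and terminated by a rabbit β-globin polyadenylation signal. Each is also flanked by Gateway attB4, attB1 and attB2 scars that reflect modular assembly. The first unit encodes the red fluorescent protein mKate2. According to the catalogue entry, this unit carries the miR-642a-5p target in its 3' UTR, although the target site is not annotated in the feature table. The second unit encodes the blue protein EBFP2 and has no target, so it serves as an internal reference for plasmid delivery and expression. When miR-642a-5p is active in a transfected cell, mKate2 is repressed relative to EBFP2, and the ratio of red to blue signal gives a readout of miRNA activity.

A puromycin N-acetyltransferase coding sequence with a third β-globin poly(A) signal is present for selection in mammalian cells, though no promoter for it is annotated. The depositor notes that the repeated poly(A) element makes the plasmid inherently unstable. The depositor also reports small insertions flanking the puromycin gene in the physical plasmid relative to the deposited sequence, which are said not to affect puromycin selection.
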