Addgene plasmid #103697: LSB-hsa-miR-642a-5p
Purpose: Used to sense miRNA activity using fluorescence based tools. hsa-miR-642a-5p target in 3' UTR of of mKate. miRNA activity can be measured by the repression of mKate2 relative to EBFP2 fluorescent proteins . Plasmid is inherently unstable; please see Depositor Comments
Depositing lab: Ron Weiss. Depositing organization: Massachusetts Institute of Technology. Publication: A mixed antagonistic/synergistic miRNA repression model enables accurate predictions of multi-input miRNA sensor activity. Gam JJ, Babb J, Weiss R. Nat Commun. 2018 Jun 22;9(1):2430. doi: 10.1038/s41467-018-04575-0. PubMed 29934631.
Backbone
  Vector backbone: Low Sensor Backbone (LSB)
  Vector type: Mammalian Expression, Synthetic Biology
Growth in bacteria
  Bacterial resistance: Ampicillin and Kanamycin, 100 & 50 μg/mL
  Growth temperature: 30°C
  Growth strain: NEB Stable
  Copy number: High Copy
Gene/Insert
  Gene/Insert name: hsa-miR-642a-5p target
  Species: H. sapiens (human)
  Entrez Gene: MIR642A (a.k.a. MIR642, MIRN642, hsa-mir-642, hsa-mir-642a, mir-642a)
  Promoter: EF-1a
  Cloning method: Gibson Cloning
Terms and licenses: Academic/Nonprofit Terms; Industry Terms: Not Available to Industry
Depositor comments: Please note that this plasmid is inherently unstable due to a repeating poly A element. We recommend performing a diagnostic digest on multiple colonies upon receipt. The depositors would like to note the presence of several discrepancies between the depositor sequence and physical plasmid sequence. In particular, the sequences upstream and downstream of the puromycin coding region have 10 bp insertions which do not affect the ability to perform puromycin selection. The sequences for those regions within the physical plasmids are as follows: Upstream of Puro: GAATTCGACCGCCTGTCTCAAGGTGCCACC; Downstream of Puro: GCTTTGAGACTACGCGTGAATTCACTCCTC. Please contact if you are interested in this plasmid prior to placing an order.
How to cite: LSB-hsa-miR-642a-5p was a gift from Ron Weiss (Addgene plasmid # 103697 ; http://n2t.net/addgene:103697 ; RRID:Addgene_103697)
