>Addgene plasmid #103697 | LSB-hsa-miR-642a-5p | depositor partial sequence | sequence record 196443 | hsa-miR-642a-5p target
CAAGACACATTTGGAGAGGGAC
